>Addgene plasmid #134300 | pBAD-Citron1 | addgene full sequence | sequence record 263426 | Addgene NGS Result
AAGAAACCAATTGTCCATATTGCATCAGACATTGCCGTCACTGCGTCTTTTACTGGCTCTTCTCGCTAAC
CAAACCGGTAACCCCGCTTATTAAAAGCATTCTGTAACAAAGCGGGACCAAAGCCATGACAAAAACGCGT
AACAAAAGTGTCTATAATCACGGCAGAAAAGTCCACATTGATTATTTGCACGGCGTCACACTTTGCTATG
CCATAGCATTTTTATCCATAAGATTAGCGGATCCTACCTGACGCTTTTTATCGCAACTCTCTACTGTTTC
TCCATACCCGTTTTTTGGGCTAACAGGAGGAATTAACCATGGGGGGTTCTCATCATCATCATCATCATGG
TATGGCTAGCATGACTGGTGGACAGCAAATGGGTCGGGATCTGTACGACGATGACGATAAGGATCCGAGC
TCGAGAATGGCGAGCAAGGGCGAGGAGCTGTTCACCGGGGTGGTGCCCATCCTGGCCGAGCTGGACGGCG
ACGTAAACGGCCACAAGTTCAGCGTGTCCGGCGAGGGTGAGGGCGATGCCACCTACGGCAAGTTGACCAT
GAAGTTCATCTGCACCACCGGCAAGCTGCCCGTGCCCTGGCCCACCCTCGTGACCACCCTGACCTACGGC
GTGCAGTGCTTCAGCCGCTACCCCGACCACATGAGGCAGCACGACTTCTTCAAGTCCGCCATGCCCGAAG
GCTACATCCAGGAGCGCACCATCTTCTTCAAGGGCGACGGCAACTACAAGACCCGCGCCGAGGTGAAGTT
CGAGGGCGACACCCTGGTGAACCGCATCGAACTGAAGGGCGCCGACTTCAGGGAGGACGGCAACATCCTG
GGGCACAAGCTGGTGTACAACATGGTGACCGAGGAGCGTCTGCATCATCAGGTCGGGCAACGGGCGCTGA
TTCAGGCGATGCAGATTTCGACGATGCCAGAGCTGGTGGAGGCAGTGCAGAAACGCGATCTCGCCAGGAT
CAAAGCCCTTATCGACCCCATGCGTTCGTTCCCCGACGCCACCTACATCACCGTCGGTGATGCCAGCGGC
CAGCGCCTCTATCACGTCAATCCTGATGAAATCGGCAAATCGATGGTAGGCGGCGATAGCGATGAGGCGT
TGATAAACGCTAAAGGCTACGTGTCAGTGCGCAAAGGCTCGCTGGGATCGTCGCTGCGCGGTAAATCGCC
GATTCTGGACGCAACCGGCAGGGTGGTCGGCATTGTGTCGGTAGGCTATACCATTGAGCAACTGGAATCG
AATTTGGTCTATATCAAGGCCGACAAACAGAAGAACGGCATCAAGGCGAACTTCCACGTCCGCCACAACA
TCGAGGACGGCGGCGTGCAGCTCGCCTACCACTACCAGCAGAACACCCCCATCGGCGACGGCCCCGTGCT
GCTGCCCGACAACCACTACCTGAGCGTGCAGTCCGAGCTTTCGAAAGACCCCAACGAGAAGCGCGATCAC
ATGGTCCTGCAGGAGCACGTGACCGCCGCCGGGATCACTCTCGGCATGGCCGAGCTGTTCAAGTAAAAGC
TTGGCTGTTTTGGCGGATGAGAGAAGATTTTCAGCCTGATACAGATTAAATCAGAACGCAGAAGCGGTCT
GATAAAACAGAATTTGCCTGGCGGCAGTAGCGCGGTGGTCCCACCTGACCCCATGCCGAACTCAGAAGTG
AAACGCCGTAGCGCCGATGGTAGTGTGGGGTCTCCCCATGCGAGAGTAGGGAACTGCCAGGCATCAAATA
AAACGAAAGGCTCAGTCGAAAGACTGGGCCTTTCGTTTTATCTGTTGTTTGTCGGTGAACGCTCTCCTGA
GTAGGACAAATCCGCCGGGAGCGGATTTGAACGTTGCGAAGCAACGGCCCGGAGGGTGGCGGGCAGGACG
CCCGCCATAAACTGCCAGGCATCAAATTAAGCAGAAGGCCATCCTGACGGATGGCCTTTTTGCGTTTCTA
CAAACTCTTTTGTTTATTTTTCTAAATACATTCAAATATGTATCCGCTCATGAGACAATAACCCTGATAA
ATGCTTCAATAATATTGAAAAAGGAAGAGTATGAGTATTCAACATTTCCGTGTCGCCCTTATTCCCTTTT
TTGCGGCATTTTGCCTTCCTGTTTTTGCTCACCCAGAAACGCTGGTGAAAGTAAAAGATGCTGAAGATCA
GTTGGGTGCACGAGTGGGTTACATCGAACTGGATCTCAACAGCGGTAAGATCCTTGAGAGTTTTCGCCCC
GAAGAACGTTTTCCAATGATGAGCACTTTTAAAGTTCTGCTATGTGGCGCGGTATTATCCCGTGTTGACG
CCGGGCAAGAGCAACTCGGTCGCCGCATACACTATTCTCAGAATGACTTGGTTGAGTACTCACCAGTCAC
AGAAAAGCATCTTACGGATGGCATGACAGTAAGAGAATTATGCAGTGCTGCCATAACCATGAGTGATAAC
ACTGCGGCCAACTTACTTCTGACAACGATCGGAGGACCGAAGGAGCTAACCGCTTTTTTGCACAACATGG
GGGATCATGTAACTCGCCTTGATCGTTGGGAACCGGAGCTGAATGAAGCCATACCAAACGACGAGCGTGA
CACCACGATGCCTGTAGCAATGGCAACAACGTTGCGCAAACTATTAACTGGCGAACTACTTACTCTAGCT
TCCCGGCAACAATTAATAGACTGGATGGAGGCGGATAAAGTTGCAGGACCACTTCTGCGCTCGGCCCTTC
CGGCTGGCTGGTTTATTGCTGATAAATCTGGAGCCGGTGAGCGTGGGTCTCGCGGTATCATTGCAGCACT
GGGGCCAGATGGTAAGCCCTCCCGTATCGTAGTTATCTACACGACGGGGAGTCAGGCAACTATGGATGAA
CGAAATAGACAGATCGCTGAGATAGGTGCCTCACTGATTAAGCATTGGTAACTGTCAGACCAAGTTTACT
CATATATACTTTAGATTGATTTAAAACTTCATTTTTAATTTAAAAGGATCTAGGTGAAGATCCTTTTTGA
TAATCTCATGACCAAAATCCCTTAACGTGAGTTTTCGTTCCACTGAGCGTCAGACCCCGTAGAAAAGATC
AAAGGATCTTCTTGAGATCCTTTTTTTCTGCGCGTAATCTGCTGCTTGCAAACAAAAAAACCACCGCTAC
CAGCGGTGGTTTGTTTGCCGGATCAAGAGCTACCAACTCTTTTTCCGAAGGTAACTGGCTTCAGCAGAGC
GCAGATACCAAATACTGTCCTTCTAGTGTAGCCGTAGTTAGGCCACCACTTCAAGAACTCTGTAGCACCG
CCTACATACCTCGCTCTGCTAATCCTGTTACCAGTGGCTGCTGCCAGTGGCGATAAGTCGTGTCTTACCG
GGTTGGACTCAAGACGATAGTTACCGGATAAGGCGCAGCGGTCGGGCTGAACGGGGGGTTCGTGCACACA
GCCCAGCTTGGAGCGAACGACCTACACCGAACTGAGATACCTACAGCGTGAGCTATGAGAAAGCGCCACG
CTTCCCGAAGGGAGAAAGGCGGACAGGTATCCGGTAAGCGGCAGGGTCGGAACAGGAGAGCGCACGAGGG
AGCTTCCAGGGGGAAACGCCTGGTATCTTTATAGTCCTGTCGGGTTTCGCCACCTCTGACTTGAGCGTCG
ATTTTTGTGATGCTCGTCAGGGGGGCGGAGCCTATGGAAAAACGCCAGCAACGCGGCCTTTTTACGGTTC
CTGGCCTTTTGCTGGCCTTTTGCTCACATGTTCTTTCCTGCGTTATCCCCTGATTCTGTGGATAACCGTA
TTACCGCCTTTGAGTGAGCTGATACCGCTCGCCGCAGCCGAACGACCGAGCGCAGCGAGTCAGTGAGCGA
GGAAGCGGAAGAGCGCCTGATGCGGTATTTTCTCCTTACGCATCTGTGCGGTATTTCACACCGCATATGG
TGCACTCTCAGTACAATCTGCTCTGATGCCGCATAGTTAAGCCAGTATACACTCCGCTATCGCTACGTGA
CTGGGTCATGGCTGCGCCCCGACACCCGCCAACACCCGCTGACGCGCCCTGACGGGCTTGTCTGCTCCCG
GCATCCGCTTACAGACAAGCTGTGACCGTCTCCGGGAGCTGCATGTGTCAGAGGTTTTCACCGTCATCAC
CGAAACGCGCGAGGCAGCAGATCAATTCGCGCGCGAAGGCGAAGCGGCATGCATAATGTGCCTGTCAAAT
GGACGAAGCAGGGATTCTGCAAACCCTATGCTACTCCGTCAAGCCGTCAATTGTCTGATTCGTTACCAAT
TATGACAACTTGACGGCTACATCATTCACTTTTTCTTCACAACCGGCACGGAACTCGCTCGGGCTGGCCC
CGGTGCATTTTTTAAATACCCGCGAGAAATAGAGTTGATCGTCAAAACCAACATTGCGACCGACGGTGGC
GATAGGCATCCGGGTGGTGCTCAAAAGCAGCTTCGCCTGGCTGATACGTTGGTCCTCGCGCCAGCTTAAG
ACGCTAATCCCTAACTGCTGGCGGAAAAGATGTGACAGACGCGACGGCGACAAGCAAACATGCTGTGCGA
CGCTGGCGATATCAAAATTGCTGTCTGCCAGGTGATCGCTGATGTACTGACAAGCCTCGCGTACCCGATT
ATCCATCGGTGGATGGAGCGACTCGTTAATCGCTTCCATGCGCCGCAGTAACAATTGCTCAAGCAGATTT
ATCGCCAGCAGCTCCGAATAGCGCCCTTCCCCTTGCCCGGCGTTAATGATTTGCCCAAACAGGTCGCTGA
AATGCGGCTGGTGCGCTTCATCCGGGCGAAAGAACCCCGTATTGGCAAATATTGACGGCCAGTTAAGCCA
TTCATGCCAGTAGGCGCGCGGACGAAAGTAAACCCACTGGTGATACCATTCGCGAGCCTCCGGATGACGA
CCGTAGTGATGAATCTCTCCTGGCGGGAACAGCAAAATATCACCCGGTCGGCAAACAAATTCTCGTCCCT
GATTTTTCACCACCCCCTGACCGCGAATGGTGAGATTGAGAATATAACCTTTCATTCCCAGCGGTCGGTC
GATAAAAAAATCGAGATAACCGTTGGCCTCAATCGGCGTTAAACCCGCCACCAGATGGGCATTAAACGAG
TATCCCGGCAGCAGGGGATCATTTTGCGCTTCAGCCATACTTTTCATACTCCCGCCATTCAGAG
Features (pLannotate 1.2.2; 16 found; start..end, strand, type, name):
      1..285     +  promoter       araBAD promoter: araBAD; promoter of the L-arabinose operon of E. coli; the araC regulatory gene is transcribed in the opposite direction (Guzman et al., 1995)
    331..351     +  CDS            capTEV™ (fragment): composite tag for in vivo biotinylation, TEV protease cleavage, and 6xHis tagging
    352..384     +  CDS            T7 tag (gene 10 leader): leader peptide from bacteriophage T7 gene 10 promotes efficient translation in E. coli
    388..411     +  CDS            Xpress™ tag: Xpress™ epitope tag, including an enterokinase recognition and cleavage site
    427..861     +  CDS            EGFP (fragment): the original enhanced GFP (Yang et al., 1996) mammalian codon-optimized
    865..1257    +  CDS            citA (fragment): CITA_KLEPN - Experimental evidence at protein level: Swiss-Prot protein existence level 1. Member of the two-component regulatory system CitA/CitB. Probably activates CitB by phosphorylation. The periplasmic domain binds H-citrate(2-), which is essential for induction of the citrate- fermentation genes. From Klebsiella pneumoniae.
   1267..1533    +  CDS            cEGFP (fragment): cEGFP is a basic (constitutively fluorescent) green fluorescent protein published in 2008, derived from Aequorea victoria.
   1626..1741    +  ncRNA          5S rRNA: Accession: RF00001 - 5S ribosomal RNA
   1745..1831    +  terminator     rrnB T1 terminator: Escherichia coli rrnB; transcription terminator T1 from the E. coli rrnB gene
   1923..1950    +  terminator     rrnB T2 terminator: transcription terminator T2 from the E. coli rrnB gene
   1969..2060    +  promoter       AmpR promoter: bla
   2061..2921    +  CDS            AmpR: β-lactamase; bla; confers resistance to ampicillin, carbenicillin, and related antibiotics
   3092..3680    +  rep_origin     ori: high-copy-number ColE1/pMB1/pBR322/pUC origin of replication
   3866..4006    -  misc_feature   bom: basis of mobility region from pBR322
   4108..4148    -  CDS            rop (fragment): Rop protein, which maintains plasmids at low copy number; rop
   4270..5148    -  CDS            araC: L-arabinose regulatory protein; araC
