[The description below was written by a language model from this plasmid's Addgene catalogue record and pLannotate feature annotations shown in this document.]
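Description:
pBAD-Citron1 is a bacterial expression plasmid of about 5.1–5.2 kb, built on the pBAD backbone, that produces Citron1, a synthetic, genetically encoded fluorescent biosensor for citrate with a direct (signal-increasing) intensiometric response. It replicates in E. coli from a high-copy ColE1/pMB1-type origin and is selected with ampicillin through the bla (β-lactamase) gene driven by its own promoter. A pBR322-derived bom region and a small remnant of rop are also annotated in the backbone.

Expression is controlled by the arabinose-inducible araBAD promoter, with the araC regulator encoded on the opposite strand, so that transcription is kept low without L-arabinose and switched on when it is added. The open reading frame begins with a leader typical of this vector family: a 6xHis tag (detected as a fragment of a composite tag), the T7 gene 10 leader that aids translation, and the Xpress epitope with its enterokinase cleavage site. The roughly 1.1 kb sensor, cloned between XhoI and HindIII, is annotated as a GFP-derived fragment, followed by a portion of the Klebsiella pneumoniae sensor kinase CitA, followed by a second GFP-derived fragment. The CitA entry's periplasmic domain is the part noted to bind citrate. This layout indicates that the citrate-binding domain is inserted within the fluorescent protein, so that ligand binding can alter fluorescence. Transcription ends at the rrnB T1 and T2 terminators, which come with an adjacent 5S rRNA segment.

The plasmid is suited to inducible production and His-tag purification of the sensor for in vitro characterisation, or to screening and testing it in bacteria.
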