Addgene plasmid #134300: pBAD-Citron1
Purpose: Bacterial expression of direct-response citrate sensor
Depositing lab: Robert Campbell. Depositing organization: University of Alberta. Publication: High-Performance Intensiometric Direct- and Inverse-Response Genetically Encoded Biosensors for Citrate. Zhao Y, Shen Y, Wen Y, Campbell RE. ACS Cent Sci. 2020 Aug 26;6(8):1441-1450. doi: 10.1021/acscentsci.0c00518. Epub 2020 Jul 9. PubMed 32875085.
Backbone
  Vector backbone: pBAD
  Backbone size w/o insert (bp): 4000
  Total vector size (bp): 5100
  Vector type: Bacterial Expression
Growth in bacteria
  Bacterial resistance: Ampicillin, 100 μg/mL
  Growth temperature: 37°C
  Growth strain: DH5alpha
  Copy number: High Copy
Gene/Insert
  Gene/Insert name: Citron1
  Species: Synthetic
  Insert size (bp): 1100
  Promoter: pBAD
  Tag / fusion protein: 6-His tag
  Cloning method: Restriction Enzyme; 5′ cloning site XhoI (not destroyed); 3′ cloning site HindIII (not destroyed)
  Sequencing primers: 5′ ATGCCATAGCATTTTTATCC; 3′ GATTTAATCTGTATCAGG
Terms and licenses: Academic/Nonprofit Terms; Industry Terms: Not Available to Industry
How to cite: pBAD-Citron1 was a gift from Robert Campbell (Addgene plasmid # 134300 ; http://n2t.net/addgene:134300 ; RRID:Addgene_134300)
